>Addgene plasmid #116257 | pHAGE-EGFR-G796S | addgene full sequence | sequence record 250562 | Addgene NGS Result
GTTTTTGCTGTACTTTCTATAGTGAATAGAGTTAGGCAGGGATATTCACCATTATCGTTTCAGACCCACC
TCCCAACCCCGAGGGGACCCGACAGGCCCGAAGGAATAGAAGAAGAAGGTGGAGAGAGAGACAGAGACAG
ATCCATTCGATTAGTGAACGGATCTCGACGGTATCGCCGAATTCACAAATGGCAGTATTCATCCACAATT
TTAAAAGAAAAGGGGGGATTGGGGGGTACAGTGCAGGGGAAAGAATAGTAGACATAATAGCAACAGACAT
ACAAACTAAAGAATTACAAAAACAAATTACAAAAATTCAAAATTTTCGGGTTTATTACAGGGACAGCAGA
GATCCAGTTTGGACTAGTCGTGAGGCTCCGGTGCCCGTCAGTGGGCAGAGCGCACATCGCCCACAGTCCC
CGAGAAGTTGGGGGGAGGGGTCGGCAATTGAACCGGTGCCTAGAGAAGGTGGCGCGGGGTAAACTGGGAA
AGTGATGTCGTGTACTGGCTCCGCCTTTTTCCCGAGGGTGGGGGAGAACCGTATATAAGTGCAGTAGTCG
CCGTGAACGTTCTTTTTCGCAACGGGTTTGCCGCCAGAACACAGGTAAGTGCCGTGTGTGGTTCCCGCGG
GCCTGGCCTCTTTACGGGTTATGGCCCTTGCGTGCCTTGAATTACTTCCACCTGGCTGCAGTACGTGATT
CTTGATCCCGAGCTTCGGGTTGGAAGTGGGTGGGAGAGTTCGAGGCCTTGCGCTTAAGGAGCCCCTTCGC
CTCGTGCTTGAGTTGAGGCCTGGCCTGGGCGCTGGGGCCGCCGCGTGCGAATCTGGTGGCACCTTCGCGC
CTGTCTCGCTGCTTTCGATAAGTCTCTAGCCATTTAAAATTTTTGATGACCTGCTGCGACGCTTTTTTTC
TGGCAAGATAGTCTTGTAAATGCGGGCCAAGATCTGCACACTGGTATTTCGGTTTTTGGGGCCGCGGGCG
GCGACGGGGCCCGTGCGTCCCAGCGCACATGTTCGGCGAGGCGGGGCCTGCGAGCGCGGCCACCGAGAAT
CGGACGGGGGTAGTCTCAAGCTGGCCGGCCTGCTCTGGTGCCTGGCCTCGCGCCGCCGTGTATCGCCCCG
CCCTGGGCGGCAAGGCTGGCCCGGTCGGCACCAGTTGCGTGAGCGGAAAGATGGCCGCTTCCCGGCCCTG
CTGCAGGGAGCTCAAAATGGAGGACGCGGCGCTCGGGAGAGCGGGCGGGTGAGTCACCCACACAAAGGAA
AAGGGCCTTTCCGTCCTCAGCCGTCGCTTCATGTGACTCCACGGAGTACCGGGCGCCGTCCAGGCACCTC
GATTAGTTCTCGAGCTTTTGGAGTACGTCGTCTTTAGGTTGGGGGGAGGGGTTTTATGCGATGGAGTTTC
CCCACACTGAGTGGGTGGAGACTGAAGTTAGGCCAGCTTGGCACTTGATGTAATTCTCCTTGGAATTTGC
CCTTTTTGAGTTTGGATCTTGGTTCATTCTCAAGCCTCAGACAGTGGTTCAAAGTTTTTTTCTTCCATTT
CAGGTGTCGTGAAGCGGCCCTGCAGATATCAACAAGTTTGTACAAAAAAGCAGGCACCATGCGACCCTCC
GGGACGGCCGGGGCAGCGCTCCTGGCGCTGCTGGCTGCGCTCTGCCCGGCGAGTCGGGCTCTGGAGGAAA
AGAAAGTTTGCCAAGGCACGAGTAACAAGCTCACGCAGTTGGGCACTTTTGAAGATCATTTTCTCAGCCT
CCAGAGGATGTTCAATAACTGTGAGGTGGTCCTTGGGAATTTGGAAATTACCTATGTGCAGAGGAATTAT
GATCTTTCCTTCTTAAAGACCATCCAGGAGGTGGCTGGTTATGTCCTCATTGCCCTCAACACAGTGGAGC
GAATTCCTTTGGAAAACCTGCAGATCATCAGAGGAAATATGTACTACGAAAATTCCTATGCCTTAGCAGT
CTTATCTAACTATGATGCAAATAAAACCGGACTGAAGGAGCTGCCCATGAGAAATTTACAGGAAATCCTG
CATGGCGCCGTGCGGTTCAGCAACAACCCTGCCCTGTGCAACGTGGAGAGCATCCAGTGGCGGGACATAG
TCAGCAGTGACTTTCTCAGCAACATGTCGATGGACTTCCAGAACCACCTGGGCAGCTGCCAAAAGTGTGA
TCCAAGCTGTCCCAATGGGAGCTGCTGGGGTGCAGGAGAGGAGAACTGCCAGAAACTGACCAAAATCATC
TGTGCCCAGCAGTGCTCCGGGCGCTGCCGTGGCAAGTCCCCCAGTGACTGCTGCCACAACCAGTGTGCTG
CAGGCTGCACAGGCCCCCGGGAGAGCGACTGCCTGGTCTGCCGCAAATTCCGAGACGAAGCCACGTGCAA
GGACACCTGCCCCCCACTCATGCTCTACAACCCCACCACGTACCAGATGGATGTGAACCCCGAGGGCAAA
TACAGCTTTGGTGCCACCTGCGTGAAGAAGTGTCCCCGTAATTATGTGGTGACAGATCACGGCTCGTGCG
TCCGAGCCTGTGGGGCCGACAGCTATGAGATGGAGGAAGACGGCGTCCGCAAGTGTAAGAAGTGCGAAGG
GCCTTGCCGCAAAGTGTGTAACGGAATAGGTATTGGTGAATTTAAAGACTCACTCTCCATAAATGCTACG
AATATTAAACACTTCAAAAACTGCACCTCCATCAGTGGCGATCTCCACATCCTGCCGGTGGCATTTAGGG
GTGACTCCTTCACACATACTCCTCCTCTGGATCCACAGGAACTGGATATTCTGAAAACCGTAAAGGAAAT
CACAGGGTTTTTGCTGATTCAGGCTTGGCCTGAAAACAGGACGGACTTCCATGCCTTTGAGAACCTAGAA
ATCATACGCGGCAGGACCAAGCAACATGGTCAGTTTTCTCTTGCAGTCGTCAGCCTGAACATAACATCCT
TGGGATTACGCTCCCTCAAGGAGATAAGTGATGGAGATGTGATAATTTCAGGAAACAAAAATTTGTGCTA
TGCAAATACAATAAACTGGAAAAAACTGTTTGGGACCTCCGGTCAGAAAACCAAAATTATAAGCAACAGA
GGTGAAAACAGCTGCAAGGCCACAGGCCAGGTCTGCCATGCCTTGTGCTCCCCCGAGGGCTGCTGGGGCC
CGGAGCCCAGGGACTGCGTCTCTTGCCGGAATGTCAGCCGAGGCAGGGAATGCGTGGACAAGTGCAACCT
TCTGGAGGGTGAGCCAAGGGAGTTTGTGGAGAACTCTGAGTGCATACAGTGCCACCCAGAGTGCCTGCCT
CAGGCCATGAACATCACCTGCACAGGACGGGGACCAGACAACTGTATCCAGTGTGCCCACTACATTGACG
GCCCCCACTGCGTCAAGACCTGCCCGGCAGGAGTCATGGGAGAAAACAACACCCTGGTCTGGAAGTACGC
AGACGCCGGCCATGTGTGCCACCTGTGCCATCCAAACTGCACCTACGGATGCACTGGGCCAGGTCTTGAA
GGCTGTCCAACGAATGGGCCTAAGATCCCGTCCATCGCCACTGGGATGGTGGGGGCCCTCCTCTTGCTGC
TGGTGGTGGCCCTGGGGATCGGCCTCTTCATGCGAAGGCGCCACATCGTTCGGAAGCGCACGCTGCGGAG
GCTGCTGCAGGAGAGGGAGCTTGTGGAGCCTCTTACACCCAGTGGAGAAGCTCCCAACCAAGCTCTCTTG
AGGATCTTGAAGGAAACTGAATTCAAAAAGATCAAAGTGCTGGGCTCCGGTGCGTTCGGCACGGTGTATA
AGGGACTCTGGATCCCAGAAGGTGAGAAAGTTAAAATTCCCGTCGCTATCAAGGAATTAAGAGAAGCAAC
ATCTCCGAAAGCCAACAAGGAAATCCTCGATGAAGCCTACGTGATGGCCAGCGTGGACAACCCCCACGTG
TGCCGCCTGCTGGGCATCTGCCTCACCTCCACCGTGCAGCTCATCACGCAGCTCATGCCCTTCAGCTGCC
TCCTGGACTATGTCCGGGAACACAAAGACAATATTGGCTCCCAGTACCTGCTCAACTGGTGTGTGCAGAT
CGCAAAGGGCATGAACTACTTGGAGGACCGTCGCTTGGTGCACCGCGACCTGGCAGCCAGGAACGTACTG
GTGAAAACACCGCAGCATGTCAAGATCACAGATTTTGGGCTGGCCAAACTGCTGGGTGCGGAAGAGAAAG
AATACCATGCAGAAGGAGGCAAAGTGCCTATCAAGTGGATGGCATTGGAATCAATTTTACACAGAATCTA
TACCCACCAGAGTGATGTCTGGAGCTACGGGGTGACCGTTTGGGAGTTGATGACCTTTGGATCCAAGCCA
TATGACGGAATCCCTGCCAGCGAGATCTCCTCCATCCTGGAGAAAGGAGAACGCCTCCCTCAGCCACCCA
TATGTACCATCGATGTCTACATGATCATGGTCAAGTGCTGGATGATAGACGCAGATAGTCGCCCAAAGTT
CCGTGAGTTGATCATCGAATTCTCCAAAATGGCCCGAGACCCCCAGCGCTACCTTGTCATTCAGGGGGAT
GAAAGAATGCATTTGCCAAGTCCTACAGACTCCAACTTCTACCGTGCCCTGATGGATGAAGAAGACATGG
ACGACGTGGTGGATGCCGACGAGTACCTCATCCCACAGCAGGGCTTCTTCAGCAGCCCCTCCACGTCACG
GACTCCCCTCCTGAGCTCTCTGAGTGCAACCAGCAACAATTCCACCGTGGCTTGCATTGATAGAAATGGG
CTGCAAAGCTGTCCCATCAAGGAAGACAGCTTCTTGCAGCGATACAGCTCAGACCCCACAGGCGCCTTGA
CTGAGGACAGCATAGACGACACCTTCCTCCCAGTGCCTGAATACATAAACCAGTCCGTTCCCAAAAGGCC
CGCTGGCTCTGTGCAGAATCCTGTCTATCACAATCAGCCTCTGAACCCCGCGCCCAGCAGAGACCCACAC
TACCAGGACCCCCACAGCACTGCAGTGGGCAACCCCGAGTATCTCAACACTGTCCAGCCCACCTGTGTCA
ACAGCACATTCGACAGCCCTGCCCACTGGGCCCAGAAAGGCAGCCACCAAATTAGCCTGGACAACCCTGA
CTACCAGCAGGACTTCTTTCCCAAGGAAGCCAAGCCAAATGGCATCTTTAAGGGCTCCACAGCTGAAAAT
GCAGAATACCTAAGGGTCGCGCCACAAAGCAGTGAATTTATTGGAGCATAGAACCCAGCTTTCTTGTACA
AAGTGGTGATATCCAATTAACCCTCACTAAAGGTAGATAATGTGAAGTAATAAGTGACCCTATAGTGAGT
CGTATTACCACCCAACTTTTCTATACAAAGTGGTTGATATCCAGCACAGTGGCGGCCGCTCGAGTCTAGA
GGGCCCGCGGTTCGAAGGTAAGCCTATCCCTAACCCTCTCCTCGGTCTCGATTCTACGCGTACCGGTTAG
TAATGAGATCCCTCCCCCCCCCCTAACGTTACTGGCCGAAGCCGCTTGGAATAAGGCCGGTGTGCGTTTG
TCTATATGTTATTTTCCACCATATTGCCGTCTTTTGGCAATGTGAGGGCCCGGAAACCTGGCCCTGTCTT
CTTGACGAGCATTCCTAGGGGTCTTTCCCCTCTCGCCAAAGGAATGCAAGGTCTGTTGAATGTCGTGAAG
GAAGCAGTTCCTCTGGAAGCTTCTTGAAGACAAACAACGTCTGTAGCGACCCTTTGCAGGCAGCGGAACC
CCCCACCTGGCGACAGGTGCCTCTGCGGCCAAAAGCCACGTGTATAAGATACACCTGCAAAGGCGGCACA
ACCCCAGTGCCACGTTGTGAGTTGGATAGTTGTGGAAAGAGTCAAATGGCTCTCCTCAAGCGTATTCAAC
AAGGGGCTGAAGGATGCCCAGAAGGTACCCCATTGTATGGGATCTGATCTGGGGCCTCGGTGCACATGCT
TTACATGTGTTTAGTCGAGGTTAAAAAAACGTCTAGGCCCCCCGAACCACGGGGACGTGGTTTTCCTTTG
AAAAACACGATGATAATATGGCCACACATATGACCGAGTACAAGCCCACGGTGCGCCTCGCCACCCGCGA
CGACGTCCCCAGGGCCGTACGCACCCTCGCCGCCGCGTTCGCCGACTACCCCGCCACGCGCCACACCGTC
GATCCGGACCGCCACATCGAGCGGGTCACCGAGCTGCAAGAACTCTTCCTCACGCGCGTCGGGCTCGACA
TCGGCAAGGTGTGGGTCGCGGACGACGGCGCCGCGGTGGCGGTCTGGACCACGCCGGAGAGCGTCGAAGC
GGGGGCGGTGTTCGCCGAGATCGGCCCGCGCATGGCCGAGTTGAGCGGTTCCCGGCTGGCCGCGCAGCAA
CAGATGGAAGGCCTCCTGGCGCCGCACCGGCCCAAGGAGCCCGCGTGGTTCCTGGCCACCGTCGGCGTCT
CGCCCGACCACCAGGGCAAGGGTCTGGGCAGCGCCGTCGTGCTCCCCGGAGTGGAGGCGGCCGAGCGCGC
CGGGGTGCCCGCCTTCCTGGAGACCTCCGCGCCCCGCAACCTCCCCTTCTACGAGCGGCTCGGCTTCACC
GTCACCGCCGACGTCGAGGTGCCCGAAGGACCGCGCACCTGGTGCATGACCCGCAAGCCCGGTGCCTAAA
TCGATAGATCCTAATCAACCTCTGGATTACAAAATTTGTGAAAGATTGACTGGTATTCTTAACTATGTTG
CTCCTTTTACGCTATGTGGATACGCTGCTTTAATGCCTTTGTATCATGCTATTGCTTCCCGTATGGCTTT
CATTTTCTCCTCCTTGTATAAATCCTGGTTGCTGTCTCTTTATGAGGAGTTGTGGCCCGTTGTCAGGCAA
CGTGGCGTGGTGTGCACTGTGTTTGCTGACGCAACCCCCACTGGTTGGGGCATTGCCACCACCTGTCAGC
TCCTTTCCGGGACTTTCGCTTTCCCCCTCCCTATTGCCACGGCGGAACTCATCGCCGCCTGCCTTGCCCG
CTGCTGGACAGGGGCTCGGCTGTTGGGCACTGACAATTCCGTGGTGTTGTCGGGGAAATCATCGTCCTTT
CCTTGGCTGCTCGCCTGTGTTGCCACCTGGATTCTGCGCGGGACGTCCTTCTGCTACGTCCCTTCGGCCC
TCAATCCAGCGGACCTTCCTTCCCGCGGCCTGCTGCCGGCTCTGCGGCCTCTTCCGCGTCTTCGCCTTCG
CCCTCAGACGAGTCGGATCTCCCTTTGGGCCGCCTCCCCGCCTGAGATCCTTTAAGACCAATGACTTACA
AGGCAGCTGTAGATCTTAGCCACTTTTTAAAAGAAAAGGGGGGACTGGAAGGGCTAATTCACTCCCAACG
AAGACAAGATCTGCTTTTTGCTTGTACTGGGTCTCTCTGGTTAGACCAGATCTGAGCCTGGGAGCTCTCT
GGCTAACTAGGGAACCCACTGCTTAAGCCTCAATAAAGCTTGCCTTGAGTGCTTCAAGTAGTGTGTGCCC
GTCTGTTGTGTGACTCTGGTAACTAGAGATCCCTCAGACCCTTTTAGTCAGTGTGGAAAATCTCTAGCAG
TAGTAGTTCATGTCATCTTATTATTCAGTATTTATAACTTGCAAAGAAATGAATATCAGAGAGTGAGAGG
CCCGGGTTAATTAAGGAAAGGGCTAGATCATTCTTGAAGACGAAAGGGCCTCGTGATACGCCTATTTTTA
TAGGTTAATGTCATGATAATAATGGTTTCTTAGACGTCAGGTGGCACTTTTCGGGGAAATGTGCGCGGAA
CCCCTATTTGTTTATTTTTCTAAATACATTCAAATATGTATCCGCTCATGAGACAATAACCCTGATAAAT
GCTTCAATAATATTGAAAAAGGAAGAGTATGAGTATTCAACATTTCCGTGTCGCCCTTATTCCCTTTTTT
GCGGCATTTTGCCTTCCTGTTTTTGCTCACCCAGAAACGCTGGTGAAAGTAAAAGATGCTGAAGATCAGT
TGGGTGCACGAGTGGGTTACATCGAACTGGATCTCAACAGCGGTAAGATCCTTGAGAGTTTTCGCCCCGA
AGAACGTTTTCCAATGATGAGCACTTTTAAAGTTCTGCTATGTGGCGCGGTATTATCCCGTGTTGACGCC
GGGCAAGAGCAACTCGGTCGCCGCATACACTATTCTCAGAATGACTTGGTTGAGTACTCACCAGTCACAG
AAAAGCATCTTACGGATGGCATGACAGTAAGAGAATTATGCAGTGCTGCCATAACCATGAGTGATAACAC
TGCGGCCAACTTACTTCTGACAACGATCGGAGGACCGAAGGAGCTAACCGCTTTTTTGCACAACATGGGG
GATCATGTAACTCGCCTTGATCGTTGGGAACCGGAGCTGAATGAAGCCATACCAAACGACGAGCGTGACA
CCACGATGCCTGTAGCAATGGCAACAACGTTGCGCAAACTATTAACTGGCGAACTACTTACTCTAGCTTC
CCGGCAACAATTAATAGACTGGATGGAGGCGGATAAAGTTGCAGGACCACTTCTGCGCTCGGCCCTTCCG
GCTGGCTGGTTTATTGCTGATAAATCTGGAGCCGGTGAGCGTGGGTCTCGCGGTATCATTGCAGCACTGG
GGCCAGATGGTAAGCCCTCCCGTATCGTAGTTATCTACACGACGGGGAGTCAGGCAACTATGGATGAACG
AAATAGACAGATCGCTGAGATAGGTGCCTCACTGATTAAGCATTGGTAACTGTCAGACCAAGTTTACTCA
TATATACTTTAGATTGATTTAAAACTTCATTTTTAATTTAAAAGGATCTAGGTGAAGATCCTTTTTGATA
ATCTCATGACCAAAATCCCTTAACGTGAGTTTTCGTTCCACTGAGCGTCAGACCCCGTAGAAAAGATCAA
AGGATCTTCTTGAGATCCTTTTTTTCTGCGCGTAATCTGCTGCTTGCAAACAAAAAAACCACCGCTACCA
GCGGTGGTTTGTTTGCCGGATCAAGAGCTACCAACTCTTTTTCCGAAGGTAACTGGCTTCAGCAGAGCGC
AGATACCAAATACTGTTCTTCTAGTGTAGCCGTAGTTAGGCCACCACTTCAAGAACTCTGTAGCACCGCC
TACATACCTCGCTCTGCTAATCCTGTTACCAGTGGCTGCTGCCAGTGGCGATAAGTCGTGTCTTACCGGG
TTGGACTCAAGACGATAGTTACCGGATAAGGCGCAGCGGTCGGGCTGAACGGGGGGTTCGTGCACACAGC
CCAGCTTGGAGCGAACGACCTACACCGAACTGAGATACCTACAGCGTGAGCTATGAGAAAGCGCCACGCT
TCCCGAAGGGAGAAAGGCGGACAGGTATCCGGTAAGCGGCAGGGTCGGAACAGGAGAGCGCACGAGGGAG
CTTCCAGGGGGAAACGCCTGGTATCTTTATAGTCCTGTCGGGTTTCGCCACCTCTGACTTGAGCGTCGAT
TTTTGTGATGCTCGTCAGGGGGGCGGAGCCTATGGAAAAACGCCAGCAACGCGGCCTTTTTACGGTTCCT
GGCCTTTTGCTGGCCTTTTGCTCACATGTTCTTTCCTGCGTTATCCCCTGATTCTGTGGATAACCGTATT
ACCGCCTTTGAGTGAGCTGATACCGCTCGCCGCAGCCGAACGACCGAGCGCAGCGAGTCAGTGAGCGAGG
AAGCGGAAGAGCGCCCAATACGCAAACCGCCTCTCCCCGCGCGTTGGCCGATTCATTAATGCAGCAAGCT
CATGGCTGACTAATTTTTTTTATTTATGCAGAGGCCGAGGCCGCCTCGGCCTCTGAGCTATTCCAGAAGT
AGTGAGGAGGCTTTTTTGGAGGCCTAGGCTTTTGCAAAAAGCTCCCCGTGGCACGACAGGTTTCCCGACT
GGAAAGCGGGCAGTGAGCGCAACGCAATTAATGTGAGTTAGCTCACTCATTAGGCACCCCAGGCTTTACA
CTTTATGCTTCCGGCTCGTATGTTGTGTGGAATTGTGAGCGGATAACAATTTCACACAGGAAACAGCTAT
GACATGATTACGAATTTCACAAATAAAGCATTTTTTTCACTGCATTCTAGTTGTGGTTTGTCCAAACTCA
TCAATGTATCTTATCATGTCTGGATCAACTGGATAACTCAAGCTAACCAAAATCATCCCAAACTTCCCAC
CCCATACCCTATTACCACTGCCAATTACCTGTGGTTTCATTTACTCTAAACCTGTGATTCCTCTGAATTA
TTTTCATTTTAAAGAAATTGTATTTGTTAAATATGTACTACAAACTTAGTAGTTGGAAGGGCTAATTCAC
TCCCAAAGAAGACAAGATATCCTTGATCTGTGGATCTACCACACACAAGGCTACTTCCCTGATTAGCAGA
ACTACACACCAGGGCCAGGGGTCAGATATCCACTGACCTTTGGATGGTGCTACAAGCTAGTACCAGTTGA
GCCAGATAAGGTAGAAGAGGCCAATAAAGGAGAGAACACCAGCTTGTTACACCCTGTGAGCCTGCATGGG
ATGGATGACCCGGAGAGAGAAGTGTTAGAGTGGAGGTTTGACAGCCGCCTAGCATTTCATCACGTGGCCC
GAGAGCTGCATCCGGAGTACTTCAAGAACTGCTGATATCGAGCTTGCTACAAGGGACTTTCCGCTGGGGA
CTTTCCAGGGAGGCGTGGCCTGGGCGGGACTGGGGAGTGGCGAGCCCTCAGATCCTGCATATAAGCAGCT
GCTTTTTGCCTGTACTGGGTCTCTCTGGTTAGACCAGATCTGAGCCTGGGAGCTCTCTGGCTAACTAGGG
AACCCACTGCTTAAGCCTCAATAAAGCTTGCCTTGAGTGCTTCAAGTAGTGTGTGCCCGTCTGTTGTGTG
ACTCTGGTAACTAGAGATCCCTCAGACCCTTTTAGTCAGTGTGGAAAATCTCTAGCAGTGGCGCCCGAAC
AGGGACTTGAAAGCGAAAGGGAAACCAGAGGAGCTCTCTCGACGCAGGACTCGGCTTGCTGAAGCGCGCA
CGGCAAGAGGCGAGGGGCGGCGACTGGTGAGTACGCCAAAAATTTTGACTAGCGGAGGCTAGAAGGAGAG
AGATGGGTGCGAGAGCGTCAGTATTAAGCGGGGGAGAATTAGATCGCGATGGGAAAAAATTCGGTTAAGG
CCAGGGGGAAAGAAAAAATATAAATTAAAACATATAGTATGGGCAAGCAGGGAGCTAGAACGATTCGCAG
TTAATCCTGGCCTGTTAGAAACATCAGAAGGCTGTAGACAAATACTGGGACAGCTACAACCATCCCTTCA
GACAGGATCAGAAGAACTTAGATCATTATATAATACAGTAGCAACCCTCTATTGTGTGCATCAAAGGATA
GAGATAAAAGACACCAAGGAAGCTTTAGACAAGATAGAGGAAGAGCAAAACAAAAGTAAGACCACCGCAC
AGCAAGCGGCCGGCCGCTGATCTTCAGACCTGGAGGAGGAGATATGAGGGACAATTGGAGAAGTGAATTA
TATAAATATAAAGTAGTAAAAATTGAACCATTAGGAGTAGCACCCACCAAGGCAAAGAGAAGAGTGGTGC
AGAGAGAAAAAAGAGCAGTGGGAATAGGAGCTTTGTTCCTTGGGTTCTTGGGAGCAGCAGGAAGCACTAT
GGGCGCAGCGTCAATGACGCTGACGGTACAGGCCAGACAATTATTGTCTGGTATAGTGCAGCAGCAGAAC
AATTTGCTGAGGGCTATTGAGGCGCAACAGCATCTGTTGCAACTCACAGTCTGGGGCATCAAGCAGCTCC
AGGCAAGAATCCTGGCTGTGGAAAGATACCTAAAGGATCAACAGCTCCTGGGGATTTGGGGTTGCTCTGG
AAAACTCATTTGCACCACTGCTGTGCCTTGGAATGCTAGTTGGAGTAATAAATCTCTGGAACAGATTTGG
AATCACACGACCTGGATGGAGTGGGACAGAGAAATTAACAATTACACAAGCTTAATACACTCCTTAATTG
AAGAATCGCAAAACCAGCAAGAAAAGAATGAACAAGAATTATTGGAATTAGATAAATGGGCAAGTTTGTG
GAATTGGTTTAACATAACAAATTGGCTGTGGTATATAAAATTATTCATAATGATAGTAGGAGGCTTGGTA
GGTTTAAGAATA
Features (pLannotate 1.2.2; 30 found; start..end, strand, type, name):
     64..164     +  CDS            Rev (fragment): human immunodeficiency virus 1 (HIV-1) Rev protein; rev; enhances nuclear export of unspliced and incompletely spliced viral mRNAs
    209..326     +  misc_feature   cPPT/CTS: central polypurine tract and central termination sequence of HIV-1
    374..1552    +  promoter       EF-1α promoter: strong constitutive promoter for human elongation factor EF-1α
   1573..1593    +  protein_bind   attB1: mutant version of attB; core recombination site for the Gateway® BP reaction BP Clonase™
   1599..5229    +  CDS            EGFR (fragment): precursor of human epidermal growth factor receptor
   5233..5257    -  protein_bind   attB2: mutant version of attB; recombination site for the Gateway® BP reaction BP Clonase™
   5265..5283    +  promoter       T3 promoter: promoter for bacteriophage T3 RNA polymerase
   5309..5327    -  promoter       T7 promoter: promoter for bacteriophage T7 RNA polymerase
   5333..5351    -  protein_bind   attB4 (fragment): mutant version of attB; core recombination site for the Gateway® BP reaction BP Clonase™
   5407..5448    +  CDS            V5 tag: epitope tag from simian virus 5
   5574..6036    +  misc_feature   IRES: internal ribosome entry site (IRES) of the encephalomyocarditis virus (EMCV)
   6050..6647    +  CDS            PuroR (fragment): puromycin N-acetyltransferase; pac from Streptomyces; confers resistance to puromycin
   6663..7251    +  misc_feature   WPRE: woodchuck hepatitis virus posttranscriptional regulatory element
   7259..7324    +  CDS            nef (fragment): NEF_HV1Z2 - Experimental evidence at protein level: Swiss-Prot protein existence level 1. Extracellular Nef protein targets CD4(+) T-lymphocytes for apoptosis by interacting with CXCR4 surface receptors. From Human immunodeficiency virus type 1 group M subtype D (isolate Z2/CDC-Z34) (HIV-1).
   7326..7559    +  LTR            3' LTR (ΔU3): self-inactivating 3' long terminal repeat (LTR) from HIV-1
   7764..7868    +  promoter       AmpR promoter: bla
   7869..8729    +  CDS            AmpR: β-lactamase; bla; confers resistance to ampicillin, carbenicillin, and related antibiotics
   8900..9488    +  rep_origin     ori: high-copy-number ColE1/pMB1/pBR322/pUC origin of replication
   9671..9725    +  CDS            lacI (fragment): lac repressor; lacI; The lac repressor binds to the lac operator to inhibit transcription in E. coli. This inhibition can be relieved by adding lactose or isopropyl-β-D-thiogalactopyranoside (IPTG).
   9731..9824    +  rep_origin     SV40 ori (fragment): SV40 origin of replication
   9849..9886    +  CDS            lacI (fragment): lac repressor; lacI; The lac repressor binds to the lac operator to inhibit transcription in E. coli. This inhibition can be relieved by adding lactose or isopropyl-β-D-thiogalactopyranoside (IPTG).
   9899..9920    +  protein_bind   CAP binding site: CAP binding activates transcription in the presence of cAMP. E. coli catabolite activator protein
   9935..9965    +  promoter       lac promoter: promoter for the E. coli lac operon
   9969..9991    +  protein_bind   lac operator (fragment): The lac repressor binds to the lac operator to inhibit transcription in E. coli. This inhibition can be relieved by adding lactose or isopropyl-β-D-thiogalactopyranoside (IPTG). lac repressor encoded by lacI
  10023..10106   +  polyA_signal   SV40 poly(A) signal (fragment): SV40 polyadenylation signal
  10273..10602   +  CDS            nef (fragment): NEF_HV1BR - Experimental evidence at protein level: Swiss-Prot protein existence level 1. Extracellular Nef protein targets CD4(+) T-lymphocytes for apoptosis by interacting with CXCR4 surface receptors (PubMed:14990729). From Human immunodeficiency virus type 1 group M subtype B (isolate BRU/LAI) (HIV-1).
  10650..10907   +  LTR            5' LTR (truncated): truncated 5' long terminal repeat (LTR) from HIV-1
  10954..11079   +  misc_feature   HIV-1 Ψ: packaging signal of human immunodeficiency virus type 1
  11063..11401   +  CDS            HIV-1 gag (fragment): gag protein from human immunodeficiency virus 1; gag
  11576..11809   +  misc_feature   RRE: The Rev response element (RRE) of HIV-1 allows for Rev-dependent mRNA export from the nucleus to the cytoplasm.
