[The description below was written by a language model from this plasmid's Addgene catalogue record and pLannotate feature annotations shown in this document.]
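Description:
pHAGE-EGFR-G796S is an HIV-1-based lentiviral expression plasmid of about 12.1 kb, built on the pHAGE backbone, that carries the human epidermal growth factor receptor with a G796S substitution. In bacteria it is maintained by a high-copy ColE1/pUC-type origin and selected with ampicillin through the bla gene. The record lists a recombination-deficient strain as host, a common choice for plasmids with repeated LTR sequences.

The viral portion runs from a truncated 5' LTR through the Ψ packaging signal (extending into a gag fragment), the Rev response element and the cPPT/CTS, and ends in a U3-deleted, self-inactivating 3' LTR. These elements allow the transcript to be exported, packaged and integrated when the necessary viral proteins are supplied separately. Within this frame, the constitutive human EF-1α promoter drives the EGFR open reading frame, which was introduced by Gateway recombination and is flanked by attB1 and attB2 sites. Downstream lie short T3 and T7 promoter sequences, an attB4 remnant and a V5 epitope coding segment; the record does not say whether V5 is fused in frame to the receptor. An EMCV IRES then directs translation of puromycin N-acetyltransferase from the same transcript, so transduced cells can be selected with puromycin. A WPRE before the 3' LTR enhances transcript expression. The remaining annotations (lac promoter/operator, lacI, SV40 origin and poly(A) fragments) are backbone remnants.

The stated purpose is lentiviral expression of EGFR G796S. The plasmid comes from a study on systematic functional annotation of somatic cancer mutations, which suggests use in stable expression of the variant in mammalian cells to assess its functional effects.
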