Addgene plasmid #116257: pHAGE-EGFR-G796S
Purpose: Lentiviral expression of EGFR G796S
Depositing lab: Gordon Mills & Kenneth Scott. Publication: Systematic Functional Annotation of Somatic Mutations in Cancer. Ng PK, Li J, Jeong KJ, Shao S, Chen H, Tsang YH, Sengupta S, Wang Z, Bhavana VH, Tran R, Soewito S, Minussi DC, Moreno D, Kong K, Dogruluk T, Lu H, Gao J, Tokheim C, Zhou DC, Johnson AM, Zeng J, Ip CKM, Ju Z, Wester M, Yu S, Li Y, Vellano CP, Schultz N, Karchin R, Ding L, Lu Y, Cheung LWT, Chen K, Shaw KR, Meric-Bernstam F, Scott KL, Yi S, Sahni N, Liang H, Mills GB. Cancer Cell. 2018 Mar 12;33(3):450-462.e10. doi: 10.1016/j.ccell.2018.01.021. PubMed 29533785.
Backbone
  Vector backbone: pHAGE
  Vector type: Lentiviral
Growth in bacteria
  Bacterial resistance: Ampicillin, 100 μg/mL
  Growth temperature: 37°C
  Growth strain: Stbl3
  Copy number: High Copy
Gene/Insert
  Gene/Insert name: EGFR
  Species: H. sapiens (human)
  Mutation: G796S
  Entrez Gene: EGFR (a.k.a. ERBB, ERBB1, ERRP, HER1, NISBD2, PIG61, mENA)
  Cloning method: Gateway Cloning
Terms and licenses: Academic/Nonprofit Terms; Industry Terms: Not Available to Industry
How to cite: pHAGE-EGFR-G796S was a gift from Gordon Mills & Kenneth Scott (Addgene plasmid # 116257)
