>Addgene plasmid #116257 | pHAGE-EGFR-G796S | depositor partial sequence | sequence record 219131 | insert
ATGCGACCCTCCGGGACGGCCGGGGCAGCGCTCCTGGCGCTGCTGGCTGCGCTCTGCCCGGCGAGTCGGG
CTCTGGAGGAAAAGAAAGTTTGCCAAGGCACGAGTAACAAGCTCACGCAGTTGGGCACTTTTGAAGATCA
TTTTCTCAGCCTCCAGAGGATGTTCAATAACTGTGAGGTGGTCCTTGGGAATTTGGAAATTACCTATGTG
CAGAGGAATTATGATCTTTCCTTCTTAAAGACCATCCAGGAGGTGGCTGGTTATGTCCTCATTGCCCTCA
ACACAGTGGAGCGAATTCCTTTGGAAAACCTGCAGATCATCAGAGGAAATATGTACTACGAAAATTCCTA
TGCCTTAGCAGTCTTATCTAACTATGATGCAAATAAAACCGGACTGAAGGAGCTGCCCATGAGAAATTTA
CAGGAAATCCTGCATGGCGCCGTGCGGTTCAGCAACAACCCTGCCCTGTGCAACGTGGAGAGCATCCAGT
GGCGGGACATAGTCAGCAGTGACTTTCTCAGCAACATGTCGATGGACTTCCAGAACCACCTGGGCAGCTG
CCAAAAGTGTGATCCAAGCTGTCCCAATGGGAGCTGCTGGGGTGCAGGAGAGGAGAACTGCCAGAAACTG
ACCAAAATCATCTGTGCCCAGCAGTGCTCCGGGCGCTGCCGTGGCAAGTCCCCCAGTGACTGCTGCCACA
ACCAGTGTGCTGCAGGCTGCACAGGCCCCCGGGAGAGCGACTGCCTGGTCTGCCGCAAATTCCGAGACGA
AGCCACGTGCAAGGACACCTGCCCCCCACTCATGCTCTACAACCCCACCACGTACCAGATGGATGTGAAC
CCCGAGGGCAAATACAGCTTTGGTGCCACCTGCGTGAAGAAGTGTCCCCGTAATTATGTGGTGACAGATC
ACGGCTCGTGCGTCCGAGCCTGTGGGGCCGACAGCTATGAGATGGAGGAAGACGGCGTCCGCAAGTGTAA
GAAGTGCGAAGGGCCTTGCCGCAAAGTGTGTAACGGAATAGGTATTGGTGAATTTAAAGACTCACTCTCC
ATAAATGCTACGAATATTAAACACTTCAAAAACTGCACCTCCATCAGTGGCGATCTCCACATCCTGCCGG
TGGCATTTAGGGGTGACTCCTTCACACATACTCCTCCTCTGGATCCACAGGAACTGGATATTCTGAAAAC
CGTAAAGGAAATCACAGGGTTTTTGCTGATTCAGGCTTGGCCTGAAAACAGGACGGACCTCCATGCCTTT
GAGAACCTAGAAATCATACGCGGCAGGACCAAGCAACATGGTCAGTTTTCTCTTGCAGTCGTCAGCCTGA
ACATAACATCCTTGGGATTACGCTCCCTCAAGGAGATAAGTGATGGAGATGTGATAATTTCAGGAAACAA
AAATTTGTGCTATGCAAATACAATAAACTGGAAAAAACTGTTTGGGACCTCCGGTCAGAAAACCAAAATT
ATAAGCAACAGAGGTGAAAACAGCTGCAAGGCCACAGGCCAGGTCTGCCATGCCTTGTGCTCCCCCGAGG
GCTGCTGGGGCCCGGAGCCCAGGGACTGCGTCTCTTGCCGGAATGTCAGCCGAGGCAGGGAATGCGTGGA
CAAGTGCAACCTTCTGGAGGGTGAGCCAAGGGAGTTTGTGGAGAACTCTGAGTGCATACAGTGCCACCCA
GAGTGCCTGCCTCAGGCCATGAACATCACCTGCACAGGACGGGGACCAGACAACTGTATCCAGTGTGCCC
ACTACATTGACGGCCCCCACTGCGTCAAGACCTGCCCGGCAGGAGTCATGGGAGAAAACAACACCCTGGT
CTGGAAGTACGCAGACGCCGGCCATGTGTGCCACCTGTGCCATCCAAACTGCACCTACGGATGCACTGGG
CCAGGTCTTGAAGGCTGTCCAACGAATGGGCCTAAGATCCCGTCCATCGCCACTGGGATGGTGGGGGCCC
TCCTCTTGCTGCTGGTGGTGGCCCTGGGGATCGGCCTCTTCATGCGAAGGCGCCACATCGTTCGGAAGCG
CACGCTGCGGAGGCTGCTGCAGGAGAGGGAGCTTGTGGAGCCTCTTACACCCAGTGGAGAAGCTCCCAAC
CAAGCTCTCTTGAGGATCTTGAAGGAAACTGAATTCAAAAAGATCAAAGTGCTGGGCTCCGGTGCGTTCG
GCACGGTGTATAAGGGACTCTGGATCCCAGAAGGTGAGAAAGTTAAAATTCCCGTCGCTATCAAGGAATT
AAGAGAAGCAACATCTCCGAAAGCCAACAAGGAAATCCTCGATGAAGCCTACGTGATGGCCAGCGTGGAC
AACCCCCACGTGTGCCGCCTGCTGGGCATCTGCCTCACCTCCACCGTGCAGCTCATCACGCAGCTCATGC
CCTTCAGCTGCCTCCTGGACTATGTCCGGGAACACAAAGACAATATTGGCTCCCAGTACCTGCTCAACTG
GTGTGTGCAGATCGCAAAGGGCATGAACTACTTGGAGGACCGTCGCTTGGTGCACCGCGACCTGGCAGCC
AGGAACGTACTGGTGAAAACACCGCAGCATGTCAAGATCACAGATTTTGGGCTGGCCAAACTGCTGGGTG
CGGAAGAGAAAGAATACCATGCAGAAGGAGGCAAAGTGCCTATCAAGTGGATGGCATTGGAATCAATTTT
ACACAGAATCTATACCCACCAGAGTGATGTCTGGAGCTACGGGGTGACCGTTTGGGAGTTGATGACCTTT
GGATCCAAGCCATATGACGGAATCCCTGCCAGCGAGATCTCCTCCATCCTGGAGAAAGGAGAACGCCTCC
CTCAGCCACCCATATGTACCATCGATGTCTACATGATCATGGTCAAGTGCTGGATGATAGACGCAGATAG
TCGCCCAAAGTTCCGTGAGTTGATCATCGAATTCTCCAAAATGGCCCGAGACCCCCAGCGCTACCTTGTC
ATTCAGGGGGATGAAAGAATGCATTTGCCAAGTCCTACAGACTCCAACTTCTACCGTGCCCTGATGGATG
AAGAAGACATGGACGACGTGGTGGATGCCGACGAGTACCTCATCCCACAGCAGGGCTTCTTCAGCAGCCC
CTCCACGTCACGGACTCCCCTCCTGAGCTCTCTGAGTGCAACCAGCAACAATTCCACCGTGGCTTGCATT
GATAGAAATGGGCTGCAAAGCTGTCCCATCAAGGAAGACAGCTTCTTGCAGCGATACAGCTCAGACCCCA
CAGGCGCCTTGACTGAGGACAGCATAGACGACACCTTCCTCCCAGTGCCTGAATACATAAACCAGTCCGT
TCCCAAAAGGCCCGCTGGCTCTGTGCAGAATCCTGTCTATCACAATCAGCCTCTGAACCCCGCGCCCAGC
AGAGACCCACACTACCAGGACCCCCACAGCACTGCAGTGGGCAACCCCGAGTATCTCAACACTGTCCAGC
CCACCTGTGTCAACAGCACATTCGACAGCCCTGCCCACTGGGCCCAGAAAGGCAGCCACCAAATTAGCCT
GGACAACCCTGACTACCAGCAGGACTTCTTTCCCAAGGAAGCCAAGCCAAATGGCATCTTTAAGGGCTCC
ACAGCTGAAAATGCAGAATACCTAAGGGTCGCGCCACAAAGCAGTGAATTTATTGGAGCATGA
